Addgene plasmid #71258: pAP1-3
Purpose: luciferase reporter with 3 copies of the stromelylisin gene AP-1 site in front of hGM-CSF -55 to +28 minimal promoter
Depositing lab: Peter Cockerill. Depositing organization: Royal Adelaide Hospital. Publication: Development of receptor and oncogene-responsive luciferase reporter vectors that are activated via kinase signaling to AP-1. Coleman DJL, Ames L, Aain H, Gamble J, Koscielniak K, Zhang Z, Lau C, Joyce A, Cockerill PN. Exp Hematol. 2026 Sep;161:105491. doi: 10.1016/j.exphem.2026.105491. Epub 2026 Aug 13. PubMed 42595074.
Backbone
  Vector backbone: pGM55
  Backbone manufacturer: Cockerill lab, Addgene plasmid 71249
  Total vector size (bp): 6305
  Vector type: Mammalian Expression, Luciferase
Growth in bacteria
  Bacterial resistance: Ampicillin, 100 μg/mL
  Growth temperature: 37°C
  Growth strain: DH5alpha
  Copy number: High Copy
Gene/Insert
  Gene/Insert name: 3 copies of an AP-1 site from the human Stromelysin-1 gene (alt name: matrix metallopeptidase 3)
  Species: H. sapiens (human)
  Entrez Gene: MMP3 (a.k.a. CHDS6, MMP-3, SL-1, STMY, STMY1, STR1)
  Promoter: GM-CSF minimal
  Tag / fusion protein: luciferase (C terminal on backbone)
  Cloning method: Restriction Enzyme; 5′ cloning site XhoI (not destroyed); 3′ cloning site SmaI (destroyed during cloning)
  Sequencing primers: 5′ unknown; 3′ LucNRev
Terms and licenses: Academic/Nonprofit Terms; Industry Terms: Not Available to Industry
Depositor comments: Cloned as 3 copies of an oligonucleotide duplex with complementary overhanging BglII ends: AGATCTGGATCACCCGCAGCTTGACTCATCCTTGCAGATCT Reference for AP-1 site = Cockerill PN, Shannon MF, Bert AG, Ryan GR and Vadas MA. The GM-CSF/IL3 locus is regulated by an inducible cyclosporin A sensitive enhancer. Proc.Natl.Acad.Sci. USA 90, 2466-2470, 1993. JM109 are the cells used by the author for pXPG and its derivatives.
How to cite: pAP1-3 was a gift from Peter Cockerill (Addgene plasmid # 71258 ; http://n2t.net/addgene:71258 ; RRID:Addgene_71258)
