[The description below was written by a language model from this plasmid's Addgene catalogue record and pLannotate feature annotations shown in this document.]
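Description:
pAP1-3 is a roughly 6.3 kb mammalian luciferase reporter plasmid built on the pGM55 backbone, a member of the pXPG family of reporter vectors. It is designed to read out the activity of the transcription factor AP-1. The insert consists of three tandem copies of an oligonucleotide carrying the AP-1 binding site from the human stromelysin-1 (MMP3) gene, placed between the XhoI and (destroyed) SmaI sites immediately upstream of a minimal human GM-CSF promoter spanning -55 to +28. This minimal promoter supplies the core transcription start elements, and the multimerised AP-1 sites are intended to confer the AP-1-dependent response. The promoter and AP-1 elements are not annotated in the feature table but would lie in the unannotated region just before the reporter gene.

The reporter is the enhanced luc+ version of firefly luciferase. It is followed by SV40-derived processing sequences, including the small t antigen intron and an SV40 polyadenylation signal; the annotated small t, large T and VP1 fragments are remnants of this SV40 segment rather than expressed products. Two further SV40 poly(A) signals sit upstream of the promoter region, one spanning the sequence origin. This arrangement typically blocks read-through transcription from the backbone and lowers background. Propagation in E. coli relies on a high-copy ColE1/pUC-type origin and ampicillin selection via beta-lactamase, with residual pBR322 bom and rop fragments. No mammalian selection marker is annotated, which fits use by transient transfection. According to the associated publication title, the plasmid belongs to a set of reporters for monitoring receptor- and oncogene-driven kinase signalling to AP-1.
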