Features (pLannotate 1.2.2; 16 found; start..end, strand, type, name):
    293..1945    +  CDS            luciferase: firefly luciferase; luc+; enhanced luc+ version of the luciferase gene
   1954..2028    +  CDS            small t antigen (fragment): SV40 (simian virus 40) small t antigen
   2030..2095    +  intron         small t intron: SV40 (simian virus 40) small t antigen intron
   2225..2245    +  CDS            SV40 NLS: nuclear localization signal of SV40 (simian virus 40) large T antigen
   2564..2647    +  CDS            large T antigen (fragment): large T antigen from SV40 (simian virus 40)
   2667..2801    +  polyA_signal   SV40 poly(A) signal: SV40 polyadenylation signal
   2803..3567    -  CDS            VP1_SV40 (fragment): Experimental evidence at protein level: Swiss-Prot protein existence level 1. Forms an icosahedral capsid with a T=7 symmetry and a 40 nm diameter. The capsid is composed of 72 pentamers linked to each other by disulfide bonds and associated with VP2 or VP3 proteins. Binds to N- glycolylneuraminic analog of the ganglioside GM1 on the cell surface to provide virion attachment to target cell (PubMed:18353982). Once attached, the virion is internalized by caveolin-mediated endocytosis and traffics to the endoplasmic reticulum. Inside the endoplasmic reticulum, the protein folding machinery isomer
   3658..3762    +  promoter       AmpR promoter: bla
   3763..4623    +  CDS            AmpR: β-lactamase; bla; confers resistance to ampicillin, carbenicillin, and related antibiotics
   4794..5382    +  rep_origin     ori: high-copy-number ColE1/pMB1/pBR322/pUC origin of replication
   5568..5708    -  misc_feature   bom: basis of mobility region from pBR322
   5810..5849    -  CDS            rop (fragment): Rop protein, which maintains plasmids at low copy number; rop
   5851..5927    +  CDS            large T antigen (fragment): large T antigen from SV40 (simian virus 40)
   5947..6081    +  polyA_signal   SV40 poly(A) signal: SV40 polyadenylation signal
   6079..6155    +  CDS            large T antigen (fragment): large T antigen from SV40 (simian virus 40)
   6175..5       +  polyA_signal   SV40 poly(A) signal (across the origin): SV40 polyadenylation signal
>Addgene plasmid #71258 | pAP1-3 | depositor full sequence | sequence record 131888 | pAP1-3 sequence 6304 bps
GGATCCAAGCTCAGATCTCGAGATCTGCAAGGATGAGTCAAGCTGCGGGTGATCCAGATCTGCAAGGATG
AGTCAAGCTGCGGGTGATCCAGATCTGCAAGGATGAGTCAAGCTGCGGGTGATCCAGATCTGGGCCCGGA
TCCTGCAGGGGGTCGACAAGCTTCGCGAGGTCACCATTAATCATTTCCTCTGTGTATTTAAGAGCTCTTT
TGCCAGTGAGCCCAGTACACAGAGAGAAAGGCTAAAGTTCTGTCGACAAGCTTGGCATTCCGGTACTGTT
GGTAAAGCCACCATGGAAGACGCCAAAAACATAAAGAAAGGCCCGGCGCCATTCTATCCGCTGGAAGATG
GAACCGCTGGAGAGCAACTGCATAAGGCTATGAAGAGATACGCCCTGGTTCCTGGAACAATTGCTTTTAC
AGATGCACATATCGAGGTGGACATCACTTACGCTGAGTACTTCGAAATGTCCGTTCGGTTGGCAGAAGCT
ATGAAACGATATGGGCTGAATACAAATCACAGAATCGTCGTATGCAGTGAAAACTCTCTTCAATTCTTTA
TGCCGGTGTTGGGCGCGTTATTTATCGGAGTTGCAGTTGCGCCCGCGAACGACATTTATAATGAACGTGA
ATTGCTCAACAGTATGGGCATTTCGCAGCCTACCGTGGTGTTCGTTTCCAAAAAGGGGTTGCAAAAAATT
TTGAACGTGCAAAAAAAGCTCCCAATCATCCAAAAAATTATTATCATGGATTCTAAAACGGATTACCAGG
GATTTCAGTCGATGTACACGTTCGTCACATCTCATCTACCTCCCGGTTTTAATGAATACGATTTTGTGCC
AGAGTCCTTCGATAGGGACAAGACAATTGCACTGATCATGAACTCCTCTGGATCTACTGGTCTGCCTAAA
GGTGTCGCTCTGCCTCATAGAACTGCCTGCGTGAGATTCTCGCATGCCAGAGATCCTATTTTTGGCAATC
AAATCATTCCGGATACTGCGATTTTAAGTGTTGTTCCATTCCATCACGGTTTTGGAATGTTTACTACACT
CGGATATTTGATATGTGGATTTCGAGTCGTCTTAATGTATAGATTTGAAGAAGAGCTGTTTCTGAGGAGC
CTTCAGGATTACAAGATTCAAAGTGCGCTGCTGGTGCCAACCCTATTCTCCTTCTTCGCCAAAAGCACTC
TGATTGACAAATACGATTTATCTAATTTACACGAAATTGCTTCTGGTGGCGCTCCCCTCTCTAAGGAAGT
CGGGGAAGCGGTTGCCAAGAGGTTCCATCTGCCAGGTATCAGGCAAGGATATGGGCTCACTGAGACTACA
TCAGCTATTCTGATTACACCCGAGGGGGATGATAAACCGGGCGCGGTCGGTAAAGTTGTTCCATTTTTTG
AAGCGAAGGTTGTGGATCTGGATACCGGGAAAACGCTGGGCGTTAATCAAAGAGGCGAACTGTGTGTGAG
AGGTCCTATGATTATGTCCGGTTATGTAAACAATCCGGAAGCGACCAACGCCTTGATTGACAAGGATGGA
TGGCTACATTCTGGAGACATAGCTTACTGGGACGAAGACGAACACTTCTTCATCGTTGACCGCCTGAAGT
CTCTGATTAAGTACAAAGGCTATCAGGTGGCTCCCGCTGAATTGGAATCCATCTTGCTCCAACACCCCAA
CATCTTCGACGCAGGTGTCGCAGGTCTTCCCGACGATGACGCCGGTGAACTTCCCGCCGCCGTTGTTGTT
TTGGAGCACGGAAAGACGATGACGGAAAAAGAGATCGTGGATTACGTCGCCAGTCAAGTAACAACCGCGA
AAAAGTTGCGCGGAGGAGTTGTGTTTGTGGACGAAGTACCGAAAGGTCTTACCGGAAAACTCGACGCAAG
AAAAATCAGAGAGATCCTCATAAAGGCCAAGAAGGGCGGAAAGATCGCCGTGTAATTCTAGAGGATCTTT
GTGAAGGAACCTTACTTCTGTGGTGTGACATAATTGGACAAACTACCTACAGAGATTTAAAGCTCTAAGG
TAAATATAAAATTTTTAAGTGTATAATGTGTTAAACTACTGATTCTAATTGTTTGTGTATTTTAGATTCC
AACCTATGGAACTGATGAATGGGAGCAGTGGTGGAATGCCTTTAATGAGGAAAACCTGTTTTGCTCAGAA
GAAATGCCATCTAGTGATGATGAGGCTACTGCTGACTCTCAACATTCTACTCCTCCAAAAAAGAAGAGAA
AGGTAGAAGACCCCAAGGACTTTCCTTCAGAATTGCTAAGTTTTTTGAGTCATGCTGTGTTTAGTAATAG
AACTCTTGCTTGCTTTGCTATTTACACCACAAAGGAAAAAGCTGCACTGCTATACAAGAAAATTATGGAA
AAATATTCTGTAACCTTTATAAGTAGGCATAACAGTTATAATCATAACATACTGTTTTTTCTTACTCCAC
ACAGGCATAGAGTGTCTGCTATTAATAACTATGCTCAAAAATTGTGTACCTTTAGCTTTTTAATTTGTAA
AGGGGTTAATAAGGAATATTTGATGTATAGTGCCTTGACTAGAGATCATAATCAGCCATACCACATTTGT
AGAGGTTTTACTTGCTTTAAAAAACCTCCCACACCTCCCCCTGAACCTGAAACATAAAATGAATGCAATT
GTTGTTAACTTGTTTATTGCAGCTTATAATGGTTACAAATAAAGCAATAGCATCACAAATTTCACAAATA
AAGCATTTTTTTCACTGCATTCTAGTTGTGGTTTGTCCAAACTCATCAATGTATCTTATCATGTCTGGAT
CGATCCCCAGGAAGCTCCTCTGTGTCCTCATAAACCCTAACCTCCTCTACTTGAGAGGACATTCCAATCA
TAGGCTGCCCATCCACCCTCTGTGTCCTCCTGTTAATTAGGTCACTTAACAAAAAGGAAATTGGGTAGGG
GTTTTTCACAGACCGCTTTCTAAGGGTAATTTTAAAATATCTGGGAAGTCCCTTCCACTGCTGTGTTCCA
GAAGTGTTGGTAAACAGCCCACAAATGTCAACAGCAGAAACATACAAGCTGTCAGCTTTGCACAAGGGCC
CAACACCCTGCTCATCAAGAAGCACTGTGGTTGCTGTGTTAGTAATGTGCAAAACAGGAGGCACATTTTC
CCCACCTGTGTAGGTTCCAAAATATCTAGTGTTTTCATTTTTACTTGGATCAGGAACCCAGCACTCCACT
GGATAAGCATTATCCTTATCCAAAACAGCCTTGTGGTCAGTGTTCATCTGCTGACTGTCAACTGTAGCAT
TTTTTGGGGTTACAGTTTGAGCAGGATATTTGGTCCTGTAGTTTGCTAACACACCCTGCAGCTCCAAAGG
TTCCCCACCAACAGCAAAAAAATGAAAATTTGACCCTTGAATGGGTTTTCCAGCACCATTTTCATGAGTT
TTTTGTGTCCCTGAATGCAAGTTTAACATAGCAGTTACCCCAATAACCTCAGTTTTAACAGTAACAGCTT
CCCACATCAAAATATTTCCACAGGTTAAGTCCTCATTTAAATTAGGCAAAGGAATTCTTGAAGACGAAAG
GGCCTCGTGATACGCCTATTTTTATAGGTTAATGTCATGATAATAATGGTTTCTTAGACGTCAGGTGGCA
CTTTTCGGGGAAATGTGCGCGGAACCCCTATTTGTTTATTTTTCTAAATACATTCAAATATGTATCCGCT
CATGAGACAATAACCCTGATAAATGCTTCAATAATATTGAAAAAGGAAGAGTATGAGTATTCAACATTTC
CGTGTCGCCCTTATTCCCTTTTTTGCGGCATTTTGCCTTCCTGTTTTTGCTCACCCAGAAACGCTGGTGA
AAGTAAAAGATGCTGAAGATCAGTTGGGTGCACGAGTGGGTTACATCGAACTGGATCTCAACAGCGGTAA
GATCCTTGAGAGTTTTCGCCCCGAAGAACGTTTTCCAATGATGAGCACTTTTAAAGTTCTGCTATGTGGC
GCGGTATTATCCCGTGTTGACGCCGGGCAAGAGCAACTCGGTCGCCGCATACACTATTCTCAGAATGACT
TGGTTGAGTACTCACCAGTCACAGAAAAGCATCTTACGGATGGCATGACAGTAAGAGAATTATGCAGTGC
TGCCATAACCATGAGTGATAACACTGCGGCCAACTTACTTCTGACAACGATCGGAGGACCGAAGGAGCTA
ACCGCTTTTTTGCACAACATGGGGGATCATGTAACTCGCCTTGATCGTTGGGAACCGGAGCTGAATGAAG
CCATACCAAACGACGAGCGTGACACCACGATGCCTGCAGCAATGGCAACAACGTTGCGCAAACTATTAAC
TGGCGAACTACTTACTCTAGCTTCCCGGCAACAATTAATAGACTGGATGGAGGCGGATAAAGTTGCAGGA
CCACTTCTGCGCTCGGCCCTTCCGGCTGGCTGGTTTATTGCTGATAAATCTGGAGCCGGTGAGCGTGGGT
CTCGCGGTATCATTGCAGCACTGGGGCCAGATGGTAAGCCCTCCCGTATCGTAGTTATCTACACGACGGG
GAGTCAGGCAACTATGGATGAACGAAATAGACAGATCGCTGAGATAGGTGCCTCACTGATTAAGCATTGG
TAACTGTCAGACCAAGTTTACTCATATATACTTTAGATTGATTTAAAACTTCATTTTTAATTTAAAAGGA
TCTAGGTGAAGATCCTTTTTGATAATCTCATGACCAAAATCCCTTAACGTGAGTTTTCGTTCCACTGAGC
GTCAGACCCCGTAGAAAAGATCAAAGGATCTTCTTGAGATCCTTTTTTTCTGCGCGTAATATGCTGCTTG
CAAACAAAAAAACCACCGCTACCAGCGGTGGTTTGTTTGCCGGATCAAGAGCTACCAACTCTTTTTCCGA
AGGTAACTGGCTTCAGCAGAGCGCAGATACCAAATACTGTCCTTCTAGTGTAGCCGTAGTTAGGCCACCA
CTTCAAGAACTCTGTAGCACCGCCTACATACCTCGCTCTGCTAATCCTGTTACCAGTGGCTGCTGCCAGT
GGCGATAAGTCGTGTCTTACCGGGTTGGACTCAAGACGATAGTTACCGGATAAGGCGCAGCGGTCGGGCT
GAACGGGGGGTTCGTGCACACAGCCCAGCTTGGAGCGAACGACCTACACCGAACTGAGATACCTACAGCG
TGAGCTATGAGAAAGCGCCACGCTTCCCGAAGGGAGAAAGGCGGACAGGTATCCGGTAAGCGGCAGGGTC
GGAACAGGAGAGCGCACGAGGGAGCTTCCAGGGGGAAACGCCTGGTATCTTTATAGTCCTGTCGGGTTTC
GCCACCTCTGACTTGAGCGTCGATTTTTGTGATGCTCGTCAGGGGGGCGGAGCCTATGGAAAAACGCCAG
CAACGCGGCCTTTTTACGGTTCCTGGCCTTTTGCTGGCCTTTTGCTCACATGTTCTTTCCTGCGTTATCC
CCTGATTCTGTGGATAACCGTATTACCGCCTTTGAGTGAGCTGATACCGCTCGCCGCAGCCGAACGACCG
AGCGCAGCGAGTCAGTGAGCGAGGAAGCGGAAGAGCGCCTGATGCGGTATTTTCTCCTTACGCATCTGTG
CGGTATTTCACACCGCATATGGTGCACTCTCAGTACAATCTGCTCTGATGCCGCATAGTTAAGCCAGTAT
ACACTCCGCTATCGCTACGTGACTGGGTCATGGCTGCGCCCCGACACCCGCCAACACCCGCTGACGCGCC
CTGACGGGCTTGTCTGCTCCCGGCATCCGCTTACAGACAAGCTGTGACCGTCTCCGGGAGCTGCATGTGT
CAGAGGTTTTCACCGTCATCACCGAAACGCGCGAGGCAGGATCAGCCATATCACATTTGTAGAGGTTTTA
CTTGCTTTAAAAAACCTCCCACACCTCCCCCTGAACCTGAAACATAAAATGAATGCAATTGTTGTTAACT
TGTTTATTGCAGCTTATAATGGTTACAAATAAAGCAATAGCATCACAAATTTCACAAATAAAGCATTTTT
TTCACTGCATTCTAGTTGTGGTTTGTCCAAACTCATCAATGTATCTTATCATGTCTGGATCAGCCATATC
ACATTTGTAGAGGTTTTACTTGCTTTAAAAAACCTCCCACACCTCCCCCTGAACCTGAAACATAAAATGA
ATGCAATTGTTGTTAACTTGTTTATTGCAGCTTATAATGGTTACAAATAAAGCAATAGCATCACAAATTT
CACAAATAAAGCATTTTTTTCACTGCATTCTAGTTGTGGTTTGTCCAAACTCATCAATGTATCTTATCAT
GTCT
