>Addgene plasmid #71258 | pAP1-3 | addgene partial sequence | sequence record 129673 | MUHD1 5'-AGAATGTTGAGAGTCAGCAGTAGC-3'
ACAGGTTTTCCTCATTAAAGGCATTCCACCACTGCTCCCATTCATCAGTTCCATAGGTTGGAATCTAAAA
TACACAAACAATTAGAATCAGTAGTTTAACACATTATACACTTAAAAATTTTATATTTACCTTAGAGCTT
TAAATCTCTGTAGGTAGTTTGTCCAATTATGTCACACCACAGAAGTAAGGTTCCTTCACAAAGATCCTCT
AGAATTACACGGCGATCTTTCCGCCCTTCTTGGCCTTTATGAGGATCTCTCTGATTTTTCTTGCGTCGAG
TTTTCCGGTAAGACCTTTCGGTACTTCGTCCACAAACACAACTCCTCCGCGCAACTTTTTCGCGGTTGTT
ACTTGACTGGCGACGTAATCCACGATCTCTTTTTCCGTCATCGTCTTTCCGTGCTCCAAAACAACAACGG
CGGCGGGAAGTTCACCGGCGTCATCGTCGGGAAGACCTGCGACACCTGCGTCGAAGATGTTGGGGTGTTG
GAGCAAGATGGATTCCAATTCAGCGGGAGCCACCTGATAGCCTTTGTACTTAATCAGAGACTTCAGGCGG
TCAACGATGAAGAAGTGTTCGTCTTCGTCCCAGTAAGCTATGTCTCCAGAATGTAGCCATCCATCCTTGT
CAATCAAGGCGTTGGTCGCTTCCGGATTGTTTACATAACCGGACATAATCATAGGACCTCTCACACACAG
TTCGCCTCTTTGATTAACGCCCAGCGTTTTCCCGGTATCCAGATCCACAACCTTCGCTTCAAA
