>Addgene plasmid #71258 | pAP1-3 | addgene partial sequence | sequence record 129674 | LucNRev 5'-CCTTATGCAGTTGCTCTCC-3'
ATGGCGCCGGGCCTTTCTTTATGTTTTTGGCGTCTTCCATGGTGGCTTTACCAACAGTACCGGAATGCCA
AGCTTGTCGACAGAACTTTAGCCTTTCTCTCTGTGTACTGGGCTCACTGGCAAAAGAGCTCTTAAATACA
CAGAGGAAATGATTAATGGTGACCTCGCGAAGCTTGTCGACCCCCTGCAGGATCCGGGCCCAGATCTGGA
TCACCCGCAGCTTGACTCATCCTTGCAGATCTGGATCACCCGCAGCTTGACTCATCCTTGCAGATCTGGA
TCACCCGCAGCTTGACTCATCCTTGCAGATCTCGAGATCTGAGCTTGGATCCAGACATGATAAGATACAT
TGATGAGTTTGGACAAACCACAACTAGAATGCAGTGAAAAAAATGCTTTATTTGTGAAATTTGTGATGCT
ATTGCTTTATTTGTAACCATTATAAGCTGCAATAAACAAGTTAACAACAATTGCATTCATTTTATGTTTC
AGGTTCAGGGGGAGGTGTGGGAGGTTTTTTAAAGCAAGTAAAACCTCTACAAATGTGATATGGCTGATCC
AGACATGATAAGATACATTGATGAGTTTGGACAAACCACAACTAGAATGCAGTGAAAAAAATGCTTTATT
TGTGAAATTTGTGATGCTATTGCTTTATTTGTAACCATTATAAGCTGCAATAAACAAGTTAACAACAATT
GCATTCATTTTATGTTTCAGGTTCAGGGGGAGGTGTGGGAGGTTTTTTAAAGCAAGTAAAACCTCTACAA
ATGTGATATGGCTGATCCTGCCTCGCGCGTTTCGGTGATGACGGTGAA
